>Addgene plasmid #202629 | gGBEv6.3-SpCas9 | addgene full sequence | sequence record 398425 | Addgene NGS Result
ACTCTTCCTTTTTCAATATTATTGAAGCATTTATCAGGGTTATTGTCTCATGAGCGGATACATATTTGAA
TGTATTTAGAAAAATAAACAAATAGGGGTTCCGCGCACATTTCCCCGAAAAGTGCCACCTGACGTCTAAG
TAGGAGGGCCTATTTCCCATGATTCCTTCATATTTGCATATACGATACAAGGCTGTTAGAGAGATAATTG
GAATTAATTTGACTGTAAACACAAAGATATTAGTACAAAATACGTGACGTAGAAAGTAATAATTTCTTGG
GTAGTTTGCAGTTTTAAAATTATGTTTTAAAATGGACTATCATATGCTTACCGTAACTTGAAAGTATTTC
GATTTCTTGGCTTTATATATCTTGTGGAAAGGACGAAACACCGGGTCTTCGAGAAGACCTGTTTTAGAGC
TAGAAATAGCAAGTTAAAATAAGGCTAGTCCGTTATCAACTTGAAAAAGTGGCACCGAGTCGGTGCTTTT
TTGTTTTAGAGCTAGAAATAGCAAGTTAAAATAAGGCTAGTCCGTTTTTAGCGCGTGCGCCAATTCTGCA
GACAAATGGCTCGGCTCCGGTGCCCGTCAGTGGGCAGAGCGCACATCGCCCACAGTCCCCGAGAAGTTGG
GGGGAGGGGTCGGCAATTGAACCGGTGCCTAGAGAAGGTGGCGCGGGGTAAACTGGGAAAGTGATGTCGT
GTACTGGCTCCGCCTTTTTCCCGAGGGTGGGGGAGAACCGTATATAAGTGCAGTAGTCGCCGTGAACGTT
CTTTTTCGCAACGGGTTTGCCGCCAGAACACAGGTAAGTGCCGTGTGTGGTTCCCGCGGGCCTGGCCTCT
TTACGGGTTATGGCCCTTGCGTGCCTTGAATTACTTCCACCTGGCTGCAGTACGTGATTCTTGATCCCGA
GCTTCGGGTTGGAAGTGGGTGGGAGAGTTCGAGGCCTTGCGCTTAAGGAGCCCCTTCGCCTCGTGCTTGA
GTTGAGGCCTGGCCTGGGCGCTGGGGCCGCCGCGTGCGAATCTGGTGGCACCTTCGCGCCTGTCTCGCTG
CTTTCGATAAGTCTCTAGCCATTTAAAATTTTTGATGACCTGCTGCGACGCTTTTTTTCTGGCAAGATAG
TCTTGTAAATGCGGGCCAAGATCTGCACACTGGTATTTCGGTTTTTGGGGCCGCGGGCGGCGACGGGGCC
CGTGCGTCCCAGCGCACATGTTCGGCGAGGCGGGGCCTGCGAGCGCGGCAACCGAGAATCGGACGGGGGT
AGTCTCAAGCTGGCCGGCCTGCTCTGGTGCCTGGCCTCGCGCCGCCGTGTATCGCCCCGCCCTGGGCGGC
AAGGCTGGCCCGGTCGGCACCAGTTGCGTGAGCGGAAAGATGGCCGCTTCCCGGCCCTGCTGCAGGGAGC
TCAAAATGGAGGACGCGGCGCTCGGGAGAGCGGGCGGGTGAGTCACCCACACAAAGGAAAAGGGCCTTTC
CGTCCTCAGCCGTCGCTTCATGTGACTCCACGGAGTACCGGGCGCCGTCCAGGCACCTCGATTAGTTCTC
GAGCTTTTGGAGTACGTCGTCTTTAGGTTGGGGGGAGGGGTTTTATGCGATGGAGTTTCCCCACACTGAG
TGGGTGGAGACTGAAGTTAGGCCAGCTTGGCACTTGATGTAATTCTCCTTGGAATTTGCCCTTTTTGAGT
TTGGATCTTGGTTCATTCTCAAGCCTCAGACAGTGGTTCAAAGTTTTTTTCTTCCATTTCAGGTGTCGTG
AGGAATTAGCTTGGTACTAATACGACTCACTATAGGGAGAGCCGCCACCATGAAACGGACAGCCGACGGA
AGCGAGTTCGAGTCACCAAAGAAGAAGCGGAAAGTCTCTGGCGGCTCAGACAAGAAGTACAGCATCGGCC
TGGCCATCGGCACCAACTCTGTGGGCTGGGCCGTGATCACCGACGAGTACAAGGTGCCCAGCAAGAAATT
CAAGGTGCTGGGCAACACCGACCGGCACAGCATCAAGAAGAACCTGATCGGAGCCCTGCTGTTCGACAGC
GGCGAAACAGCCGAGGCCACCCGGCTGAAGAGAACCGCCAGAAGAAGATACACCAGACGGAAGAACCGGA
TCTGCTATCTGCAAGAGATCTTCAGCAACGAGATGGCCAAGGTGGACGACAGCTTCTTCCACAGACTGGA
AGAGTCCTTCCTGGTGGAAGAGGATAAGAAGCACGAGCGGCACCCCATCTTCGGCAACATCGTGGACGAG
GTGGCCTACCACGAGAAGTACCCCACCATCTACCACCTGAGAAAGAAACTGGTGGACAGCACCGACAAGG
CCGACCTGCGGCTGATCTATCTGGCCCTGGCCCACATGATCAAGTTCCGGGGCCACTTCCTGATCGAGGG
CGACCTGAACCCCGACAACAGCGACGTGGACAAGCTGTTCATCCAGCTGGTGCAGACCTACAACCAGCTG
TTCGAGGAAAACCCCATCAACGCCAGCGGCGTGGACGCCAAGGCCATCCTGTCTGCCAGACTGAGCAAGA
GCAGACGGCTGGAAAATCTGATCGCCCAGCTGCCCGGCGAGAAGAAGAATGGCCTGTTCGGAAACCTGAT
TGCCCTGAGCCTGGGCCTGACCCCCAACTTCAAGAGCAACTTCGACCTGGCCGAGGATGCCAAACTGCAG
CTGAGCAAGGACACCTACGACGACGACCTGGACAACCTGCTGGCCCAGATCGGCGACCAGTACGCCGACC
TGTTTCTGGCCGCCAAGAACCTGTCCGACGCCATCCTGCTGAGCGACATCCTGAGAGTGAACACCGAGAT
CACCAAGGCCCCCCTGAGCGCCTCTATGATCAAGAGATACGACGAGCACCACCAGGACCTGACCCTGCTG
AAAGCTCTCGTGCGGCAGCAGCTGCCTGAGAAGTACAAAGAGATTTTCTTCGACCAGAGCAAGAACGGCT
ACGCCGGCTACATTGACGGCGGAGCCAGCCAGGAAGAGTTCTACAAGTTCATCAAGCCCATCCTGGAAAA
GATGGACGGCACCGAGGAACTGCTCGTGAAGCTGAACAGAGAGGACCTGCTGCGGAAGCAGCGGACCTTC
GACAACGGCAGCATCCCCCACCAGATCCACCTGGGAGAGCTGCACGCCATTCTGCGGCGGCAGGAAGATT
TTTACCCATTCCTGAAGGACAACCGGGAAAAGATCGAGAAGATCCTGACCTTCCGCATCCCCTACTACGT
GGGCCCTCTGGCCAGGGGAAACAGCAGATTCGCCTGGATGACCAGAAAGAGCGAGGAAACCATCACCCCC
TGGAACTTCGAGGAAGTGGTGGACAAGGGCGCTTCCGCCCAGAGCTTCATCGAGCGGATGACCAACTTCG
ATAAGAACCTGCCCAACGAGAAGGTGCTGCCCAAGCACAGCCTGCTGTACGAGTACTTCACCGTGTATAA
CGAGCTGACCAAAGTGAAATACGTGACCGAGGGAATGAGAAAGCCCGCCTTCCTGAGCGGCGAGCAGAAA
AAGGCCATCGTGGACCTGCTGTTCAAGACCAACCGGAAAGTGACCGTGAAGCAGCTGAAAGAGGACTACT
TCAAGAAAATCGAGTGCTTCGACTCCGTGGAAATCTCCGGCGTGGAAGATCGGTTCAACGCCTCCCTGGG
CACATACCACGATCTGCTGAAAATTATCAAGGACAAGGACTTCCTGGACAATGAGGAAAACGAGGACATT
CTGGAAGATATCGTGCTGACCCTGACACTGTTTGAGGACAGAGAGATGATCGAGGAACGGCTGAAAACCT
ATGCCCACCTGTTCGACGACAAAGTGATGAAGCAGCTGAAGCGGCGGAGATACACCGGCTGGGGCAGGCT
GAGCCGGAAGCTGATCAACGGCATCCGGGACAAGCAGTCCGGCAAGACAATCCTGGATTTCCTGAAGTCC
GACGGCTTCGCCAACAGAAACTTCATGCAGCTGATCCACGACGACAGCCTGACCTTTAAAGAGGACATCC
AGAAAGCCCAGGTGTCCGGCCAGGGCGATAGCCTGCACGAGCACATTGCCAATCTGGCCGGCAGCCCCGC
CATTAAGAAGGGCATCCTGCAGACAGTGAAGGTGGTGGACGAGCTCGTGAAAGTGATGGGCCGGCACAAG
CCCGAGAACATCGTGATCGAAATGGCCAGAGAGAACCAGACCACCCAGAAGGGACAGAAGAACAGCCGCG
AGAGAATGAAGCGGATCGAAGAGGGCATCAAAGAGCTGGGCAGCCAGATCCTGAAAGAACACCCCGTGGA
AAACACCCAGCTGCAGAACGAGAAGCTGTACCTGTACTACCTGCAGAATGGGCGGGATATGTACGTGGAC
CAGGAACTGGACATCAACCGGCTGTCCGACTACGATGTGGACCATATCGTGCCTCAGAGCTTTCTGAAGG
ACGACTCCATCGACAACAAGGTGCTGACCAGAAGCGACAAGAACCGGGGCAAGAGCGACAACGTGCCCTC
CGAAGAGGTCGTGAAGAAGATGAAGAACTACTGGCGGCAGCTGCTGAACGCCAAGCTGATTACCCAGAGA
AAGTTCGACAATCTGACCAAGGCCGAGAGAGGCGGCCTGAGCGAACTGGATAAGGCCGGCTTCATCAAGA
GACAGCTGGTGGAAACCCGGCAGATCACAAAGCACGTGGCACAGATCCTGGACTCCCGGATGAACACTAA
GTACGACGAGAATGACAAGCTGATCCGGGAAGTGAAAGTGATCACCCTGAAGTCCAAGCTGGTGTCCGAT
TTCCGGAAGGATTTCCAGTTTTACAAAGTGCGCGAGATCAACAACTACCACCACGCCCACGACGCCTACC
TGAACGCCGTCGTGGGAACCGCCCTGATCAAAAAGTACCCTAAGCTGGAAAGCGAGTTCGTGTACGGCGA
CTACAAGGTGTACGACGTGCGGAAGATGATCGCCAAGAGCGAGCAGGAAATCGGCAAGGCTACCGCCAAG
TACTTCTTCTACAGCAACATCATGAACTTTTTCAAGACCGAGATTACCCTGGCCAACGGCGAGATCCGGA
AGCGGCCTCTGATCGAGACAAACGGCGAAACCGGGGAGATCGTGTGGGATAAGGGCCGGGATTTTGCCAC
CGTGCGGAAAGTGCTGAGCATGCCCCAAGTGAATATCGTGAAAAAGACCGAGGTGCAGACAGGCGGCTTC
AGCAAAGAGTCTATCCTGCCCAAGAGGAACAGCGATAAGCTGATCGCCAGAAAGAAGGACTGGGACCCTA
AGAAGTACGGCGGCTTCGACAGCCCCACCGTGGCCTATTCTGTGCTGGTGGTGGCCAAAGTGGAAAAGGG
CAAGTCCAAGAAACTGAAGAGTGTGAAAGAGCTGCTGGGGATCACCATCATGGAAAGAAGCAGCTTCGAG
AAGAATCCCATCGACTTTCTGGAAGCCAAGGGCTACAAAGAAGTGAAAAAGGACCTGATCATCAAGCTGC
CTAAGTACTCCCTGTTCGAGCTGGAAAACGGCCGGAAGAGAATGCTGGCCTCTGCCGGCGAACTGCAGAA
GGGAAACGAACTGGCCCTGCCCTCCAAATATGTGAACTTCCTGTACCTGGCCAGCCACTATGAGAAGCTG
AAGGGCTCCCCCGAGGATAATGAGCAGAAACAGCTGTTTGTGGAACAGCACAAGCACTACCTGGACGAGA
TCATCGAGCAGATCAGCGAGTTCTCCAAGAGAGTGATCCTGGCCGACGCTAATCTGGACAAAGTGCTGTC
CGCCTACAACAAGCACCGGGATAAGCCCATCAGAGAGCAGGCCGAGAATATCATCCACCTGTTTACCCTG
ACCAATCTGGGAGCCCCTGCCGCCTTCAAGTACTTTGACACCACCATCGACCGGAAGAGGTACACCAGCA
CCAAAGAGGTGCTGGACGCCACCCTGATCCACCAGAGCATCACCGGCCTGTACGAGACACGGATCGACCT
GTCTCAGCTGGGAGGTGACTCTGGCGGCTCAAAAAGAACCGCCGACGGCAGCGAATTCGAGCCCAAGAAG
AAGAGGAAAGTCCTGGGAGGTGACAGCGGCGGGAGCGGCGGGAGCGGGGGGAGCGTCACCCCCGCTTTGC
AGATGAAGAAACCAAAGCAGTTTTGCCGACGGATGGGGCAAAAGAAGCAGCGACCAGCTAGAGCAGGGCA
GCCACACAGCTCGTCCGACGCAGCCCAGGCACCTGCAGAGCAGCCACACAGCTCGTCCGATGCAGCCCAG
GCACCTTGCCCCAGGGAGCGCTGCTTGGGACCGCCCACCACTCCGGGCCCATACCGCAGCATCTATTTCT
CAAGCCCAAAGGGCCACCTTACCCGACTGGGGTTGGAGTTCTTCGACCAGCCGGCAGTCCCCCTGGCCCG
GGCATTTCTGGGACAGGTCCTAGTCCGGCGACTTCCTAATGGCACAGAACTCCGAGGCCGCATCGTGGAG
ACCGAGGCATACCTGGGGCCAGAGGATGAAGCCGCCCACTCAAGGGGTGGCCGGCAGACCCCCCGCAACC
GAGGCATGTTCATGAAGCCGGGGACCCTGTACGTGTACATCATTTACAGAATGTACTTCTGCATGGGCAT
CTCCAGCCAGGGGAGAGGGGCTAACGTCTTGCTGCGAGCACTGGAGCCCCTGGAAGGTCTGGAGACCATG
CGTCAGCTTCGCGCCACCCTCCGGGCCGCCACCGCCGCCCGTGTCCTCGCCGACCGCGAGCTCTGCAGTG
GCCCCTCCAAGCTGTGCCAGGCCCTGGCCATCAACAAGAGCTTTGACCAGAGGGACCTGGCACAGGATGA
AGCTGTATGGCTGGAGCGTGGTCCCCTGGAGCCCAGTGAGCCGGCTGTAGTGGCAGCAGCCCGGGTGGGC
GTCGGCCATGCAGGGGAGTGGGCCCGGAAACCCCTCCGCTTCTATGTCCGGGGCAGCCCCTGGGTCAGTG
TGGTCGACAGAGTGGCTGAGAGAGACACACAGGCCTCTGGCGGCTCAAAAAGAACCGCCGACGGCAGCGA
ATTCGAGCCCAAGAAGAAGAGGAAAGTCTAAACGCGTCGAACTTGTTTATTGCAGCTTATAATGGTTACA
AATAAAGCAATAGCATCACAAATTTCACAAATAAAGCATTTTTTTCACTGCATTCTAGTTGTGGTTTGTC
CAAACTCATCAATGTATCTTATCATGTCTGGATCGGCGGCCGGTACCCGTTACATAACTTACGGTAAATG
GCCCGCCTGGCTGACCGCCCAACGACCCCCGCCCATTGACGTCAATAGTAACGCCAATAGGGACTTTCCA
TTGACGTCAATGGGTGGAGTATTTACGGTAAACTGCCCACTTGGCAGTACATCAAGTGTATCATATGCCA
AGTACGCCCCCTATTGACGTCAATGACGGTAAATGGCCCGCCTGGCATTGTGCCCAGTACATGACCTTAT
GGGACTTTCCTACTTGGCAGTACATCTACGTATTAGTCATCGCTATTACCATGGTCGAGGTGAGCCCCAC
GTTCTGCTTCACTCTCCCCATCTCCCCCCCCTCCCCACCCCCAATTTTGTATTTATTTATTTTTTAATTA
TTTTGTGCAGCGATGGGGGCGGGGGGGGGGGGGGGGCGCGCGCCAGGCGGGGCGGGGCGGGGCGAGGGGC
GGGGCGGGGCGAGGCGGAGAGGTGCGGCGGCAGCCAATCAGAGCGGCGCGCTCCGAAAGTTTCCTTTTAT
GGCGAGGCGGCGGCGGCGGCGGCCCTATAAAAAGCGAAGCGCGCGGCGGGCGGGAGTCGCTGCGCGCTGC
CTTCGCCCCGTGCCCCGCTCCGCCGCCGCCTCGCGCCGCCCGCCCCGGCTCTGACTGACCGCGTTACTCC
CACAGGTGAGCGGGCGGGACGGCCCTTCTCCTCCGGGCTGTAATTAGCTGAGCAAGAGGTAAGGGTTTAA
GGGATGGTTGGTTGGTGGGGTATTAATGTTTAATTACCTGGAGCACCTGCCTGAAATCACTTTTTTTCAG
GTTGGCAGATCCGCTAGCGCCACCATGGTGAGCAAGGGCGAGGAGGATAACATGGCCATCATCAAGGAGT
TCATGCGCTTCAAGGTGCACATGGAGGGCTCCGTGAACGGCCACGAGTTCGAGATCGAGGGCGAGGGCGA
GGGCCGCCCCTACGAGGGCACCCAGACCGCCAAGCTGAAGGTGACCAAGGGTGGCCCCCTGCCCTTCGCC
TGGGACATCCTGTCCCCTCAGTTCATGTACGGCTCCAAGGCCTACGTGAAGCACCCCGCCGACATCCCCG
ACTACTTGAAGCTGTCCTTCCCCGAGGGCTTCAAGTGGGAGCGCGTGATGAACTTCGATGACGGCGGCGT
GGTGACCGTGACCCAGGACTCCTCCCTGCAGGACGGCGAGTTCATCTACAAGGTGAAGCTGCGCGGCACC
AACTTCCCCTCCGACGGCCCCGTAATGCAGAAGAAAACCATGGGCTGGGAGGCCTCCTCCGAGCGGATGT
ACCCCGAGGACGGCGCCCTGAAGGGCGAGATCAAGCAGAGGCTGAAGCTGAAGGACGGCGGCCACTACGA
CGCTGAGGTCAAGACCACCTACAAGGCCAAGAAGCCCGTGCAGCTGCCCGGCGCCTACAACGTCAACATC
AAGTTGGACATCACCTCCCACAACGAGGACTACACCATCGTGGAACAGTACGAACGCGCCGAGGGCCGCC
ACTCCACCGGCGGCATGGACGAGCTGTACAAGTAAACCGGTCTCTTGGCCCGGATCCCTGTGCCTTCTAG
TTGCCAGCCATCTGTTGTTTGCCCCTCCCCCGTGCCTTCCTTGACCCTGGAAGGTGCCACTCCCACTGTC
CTTTCCTAATAAAATGAGGAAATTGCATCGCATTGTCTGAGTAGGTGTCATTCTATTCTGGGGGGTGGGG
TGGGGCAGGACAGCAAGGGGGAGGATTGGGAAAACAATAGCAGGCATGCTGGGGATGCGGTGGGCTCTAT
GGTGGAAGCTTTCCATAGGCTCCGCCCCCCTGACGAGCATCACAAAAATCGACGCTCAAGTCAGAGGTGG
CGAAACCCGACAGGACTATAAAGATACCAGGCGTTTCCCCCTGGAAGCTCCCTCGTGCGCTCTCCTGTTC
CGACCCTGCCGCTTACCGGATACCTGTCCGCCTTTCTCCCTTCGGGAAGCGTGGCGCTTTCTCATAGCTC
ACGCTGTAGGTATCTCAGTTCGGTGTAGGTCGTTCGCTCCAAGCTGGGCTGTGTGCACGAACCCCCCGTT
CAGCCCGACCGCTGCGCCTTATCCGGTAACTATCGTCTTGAGTCCAACCCGGTAAGACACGACTTATCGC
CACTGGCAGCAGCCACTGGTAACAGGATTAGCAGAGCGAGGTATGTAGGCGGTGCTACAGAGTTCTTGAA
GTGGTGGCCTAACTACGGCTACACTAGAAGAACAGTATTTGGTATCTGCGCTCTGCTGAAGCCAGTTACC
TTCGGAAAAAGAGTTGGTAGCTCTTGATCCGGCAAACAAACCACCGCTGGTAGCGGTGGTTTTTTTGTTT
GCAAGCAGCAGATTACGCGCAGAAAAAAAGGATCTCAAGAAGATCCTTTGATCTTTTCTACGGGGTCTGA
CGCTCAGTGGAACGAAAACTCACGTTAAGGGATTTTGGTCATGAGATTATCAAAAAGGATCTTCACCTAG
ATCCTTTTAAATTAAAAATGAAGTTTTAAATCAATCTAAAGTATATATGAGTAAACTTGGTCTGACAGTT
ACCAATGCTTAATCAGTGAGGCACCCATCTCAGCGATCTGTCTATTTCGTTCATCCATAGTTGCCTGACT
CCCCGTCGTGTAGATAACTACGATACGGGAGGGCTTACCATCTGGCCCCAGTGCTGCAATGATACCGCGG
CTTCCACGCTCACCGGCTCCAGATTTATCAGCAATAAACCAGCCAGCCGGAAGGGCCGAGCGCAGAAGTG
GTCCTGCAACTTTATCCGCCTCCATCCAGTCTATTAATTGTTGCCGGGAAGCTAGAGTAAGTAGTTCGCC
AGTTAATAGTTTGCGCAACGTTGTTGCCATTGCTACAGGCATCGTGGTGTCACGCTCGTCGTTTGGTATG
GCTTCATTCAGCTCCGGTTCCCAACGATCAAGGCGAGTTACATGATCCCCCATGTTGTGCAAAAAAGCGG
TTAGCTCCTTCGGTCCTCCGATCGTTGTCAGAAGTAAGTTGGCCGCAGTGTTATCACTCATGGTTATGGC
AGCACTGCATAATTCTCTTACTGTCATGCCATCCGTAAGATGCTTTTCTGTGACTGGTGAGTACTCAACC
AAGTCATTCTGAGAATAGTGTATGCGGCGACCGAGTTGCTCTTGCCCGGCGTCAATACGGGATAATACCG
CGCCACATAGCAGAACTTTAAAAGTGCTCATCATTGGAAAACGTTCTTCGGGGCGAAAACTCTCAAGGAT
CTTACCGCTGTTGAGATCCAGTTCGATGTAACCCACTCGTGCACCCAACTGATCTTCAGCATCTTTTACT
TTCACCAGCGTTTCTGGGTGAGCAAAAACAGGAAGGCAAAATGCCGCAAAAAAGGGAATAAGGGCGACAC
GGAAATGTTGAATACTCAT
Features (pLannotate 1.2.2; 19 found; start..end, strand, type, name):
      1..105     -  promoter       AmpR promoter: bla
    144..384     +  promoter       U6 promoter: RNA polymerase III promoter for human U6 snRNA
    411..486     +  misc_RNA       gRNA scaffold: guide RNA scaffold for the Streptococcus pyogenes CRISPR/Cas9 system
    493..536     +  misc_RNA       gRNA scaffold (fragment): guide RNA scaffold for the Streptococcus pyogenes CRISPR/Cas9 system
    592..803     +  promoter       EF-1α core promoter: core promoter for human elongation factor EF-1α
    804..913     +  intron         EF-1α intron A (fragment): intron upstream of the start codon of human EF-1α
   1539..1742    +  intron         EF-1α intron A: truncated intron upstream of the start codon of human EF-1α
   1768..1786    +  promoter       T7 promoter: promoter for bacteriophage T7 RNA polymerase
   1869..3470    +  CDS            dCas9(N): N-terminal portion of catalytically inactive Streptococcus pyogenes dCas9 carrying the D10A mutation (Zetsche et al., 2015)
   3471..5965    +  CDS            Cas9(C) (fragment): C-terminal portion of Streptococcus pyogenes Cas9 (Zetsche et al., 2015)
   6075..6965    +  CDS            MPG: 3MG_HUMAN - Also known as AAG, ANPG, MID1. Experimental evidence at protein level: Swiss-Prot protein existence level 1. Hydrolysis of the deoxyribose N-glycosidic bond to excise 3- methyladenine, and 7-methylguanine from the damaged DNA polymer formed by alkylation lesions. From Homo sapiens (Human).
   7040..7174    +  polyA_signal   SV40 poly(A) signal: SV40 polyadenylation signal
   7188..7473    +  enhancer       CMV enhancer: human cytomegalovirus immediate early enhancer; contains an 18-bp deletion relative to the standard CMV enhancer
   7475..7752    +  promoter       chicken β-actin promoter: No description available
   7753..7980    +  intron         hybrid intron: hybrid between chicken β-actin (CBA) and minute virus of mice (MMV) introns (Gray et al., 2011)
   8005..8714    +  CDS            mCherry (fragment): monomeric derivative of DsRed fluorescent protein (Shaner et al., 2004) mammalian codon-optimized
   8738..8849    +  polyA_signal   bGH poly(A) signal: bovine growth hormone polyadenylation signal
   8970..9558    -  rep_origin     ori: high-copy-number ColE1/pMB1/pBR322/pUC origin of replication
   9729..10589   -  CDS            AmpR: β-lactamase; bla; confers resistance to ampicillin, carbenicillin, and related antibiotics
