[The description below was written by a language model from this plasmid's Addgene catalogue record and pLannotate feature annotations shown in this document.]
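Description:
gGBEv6.3-SpCas9 is an all-in-one mammalian expression plasmid of about 10.6 kb, built on a pEF1a backbone, that delivers a deaminase-free guanine base editor together with its guide RNA and a fluorescent marker. It is maintained in E. coli as a high-copy plasmid through a ColE1/pUC-type origin and is selected with ampicillin via the β-lactamase gene and its native promoter.

The plasmid carries three independent expression units. A human U6 RNA polymerase III promoter drives a guide RNA cassette with the Streptococcus pyogenes Cas9 scaffold; the annotation also picks up a second, partial scaffold match immediately downstream, whose significance the record does not explain. The EF-1α promoter, with portions of its first intron, drives the editor itself: SpCas9 carrying the D10A nickase mutation, fused at its C-terminus to an engineered human N-methylpurine DNA glycosylase (MPG), and terminated by an SV40 polyadenylation signal. The automated annotation labels the N-terminal Cas9 segment as "dCas9", but the catalogue describes a D10A nickase. The MPGv6.3 variant carries ten substitutions (G163R, N169G, D175R, C178N, S198A, K202A, G203A, S206A, K210A, Q294R). A short T7 promoter lies just upstream of the coding region. The third unit uses the CBh promoter (CMV enhancer, chicken β-actin promoter and hybrid intron) to express mCherry with a bGH polyadenylation signal, which allows transfected cells to be identified or sorted.

In use, the guide directs the nickase to a target site where the tethered glycosylase excises guanine rather than deaminating it. Repair of the resulting abasic site yields G-to-Y (G-to-C or G-to-T) conversions in mammalian cells.
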