Addgene plasmid #202629: gGBEv6.3-SpCas9
Purpose: vector for encoding an engineered glycosylase-based guanine base editor (gGBEv6.3) with SpCas9 nickase driven by EF1a promoter, guide RNA compatible with SpCas9 driven by hU6, mCherry driven by CBh promoter
Depositing lab: Huawei Tong. Depositing organization: HuidaGene Therapeutics Co., Ltd. Publication: Programmable deaminase-free base editors for G-to-Y conversion by engineered glycosylase. Tong H, Liu N, Wei Y, Zhou Y, Li Y, Wu D, Jin M, Cui S, Li H, Li G, Zhou J, Yuan Y, Zhang H, Shi L, Yao X, Yang H. Natl Sci Rev. 2023 May 16;10(8):nwad143. doi: 10.1093/nsr/nwad143. eCollection 2023 Aug. PubMed 37404457.
Backbone
  Vector backbone: pEF1a
  Vector type: Mammalian Expression
Growth in bacteria
  Bacterial resistance: Ampicillin, 100 μg/mL
  Growth temperature: 37°C
  Growth strain: DH5alpha
  Copy number: High Copy
Gene/Insert
  Gene/Insert name: nSpCas9(D10A)-MPGv6.3
  Species: Synthetic
  Mutation: MPGv6.3 = G163R, N169G, D175R, C178N, S198A, K202A, G203A, S206A, K210A, Q294R
  Promoter: hU6, EF1a, CBh
  Cloning method: Gibson Cloning
Terms and licenses: Academic/Nonprofit Terms; Industry Terms: Not Available to Industry
How to cite: gGBEv6.3-SpCas9 was a gift from Huawei Tong (Addgene plasmid # 202629 ; http://n2t.net/addgene:202629 ; RRID:Addgene_202629)
